Addgene plasmid #121183: pMK349 (BSD-P2A-mAID-mCherry)
Purpose: N-terminal tagging
Depositing lab: Masato Kanemaki. Depositing organization: National Institute of Genetics. Publication: Generation of conditional auxin-inducible degron (AID) cells and tight control of degron-fused proteins using the degradation inhibitor auxinole. Yesbolatova A, Natsume T, Hayashi KI, Kanemaki MT. Methods. 2019 Apr 23. pii: S1046-2023(18)30331-1. doi: 10.1016/j.ymeth.2019.04.010. PubMed 31026591.
Backbone
  Vector backbone: pBluescript
  Vector type: CRISPR
Growth in bacteria
  Bacterial resistance: Ampicillin, 100 μg/mL
  Growth temperature: 37°C
  Growth strain: DH5alpha
  Copy number: High Copy
Gene/Insert
  Gene/Insert name: BSD-P2A-mAID-mCherry
  Species: Synthetic
  Cloning method: Restriction Enzyme; 5′ cloning site Unknown (unknown if destroyed); 3′ cloning site Unknown (unknown if destroyed)
Terms and licenses: Academic/Nonprofit Terms; Industry Terms: Not Available to Industry
How to cite: pMK349 (BSD-P2A-mAID-mCherry) was a gift from Masato Kanemaki (Addgene plasmid # 121183 ; http://n2t.net/addgene:121183 ; RRID:Addgene_121183)
