[The description below was written by a language model from this plasmid's Addgene catalogue record and pLannotate feature annotations shown in this document.]
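Description:
pMK349 (BSD-P2A-mAID-mCherry) is a pBluescript-based plasmid of about 4.4 kb that carries a tagging cassette for placing an auxin-inducible degron and a red fluorescent reporter at the N-terminus of a protein. It is catalogued as a CRISPR-type vector, but no Cas9 or guide RNA element is annotated. This fits a role as a donor or template cassette for genome-editing-based knock-in rather than as a nuclease plasmid. It is maintained in E. coli at high copy through a ColE1/pUC-type origin and is selected with ampicillin via the β-lactamase gene. The usual pBluescript elements are also present: an f1 origin, lacZα and lac promoter/operator remnants, and T7 and T3 promoters flanking the split multiple cloning site.

The synthetic insert sits between the two MCS fragments. It reads, in one orientation, as the blasticidin S deaminase coding sequence, then a short unannotated gap that by the construct name corresponds to a P2A self-cleaving peptide, then mini-AID (the minimal IAA17-derived degron from Arabidopsis), and finally an mCherry coding sequence, which the annotation tool matched to mCherry2. No mammalian promoter or polyadenylation signal is annotated, and no homology arms are annotated either. The cassette would therefore presumably be expressed from the promoter of the targeted endogenous gene after in-frame integration at its start, with locus-specific homology added by the user. In that arrangement, P2A separates the blasticidin resistance marker from the mAID-mCherry-tagged protein. Edited cells can then be selected with blasticidin, the fusion can be followed by red fluorescence, and it can be degraded on auxin addition in cells that express TIR1.

The two sequence records, from the depositor and from the repository's sequencing, differ by one nucleotide in length and show the same features.
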