Features (pLannotate 1.2.2; 16 found; start..end, strand, type, name):
      4..432     +  rep_origin     f1 ori (sequence partly withheld): f1 bacteriophage origin of replication; arrow indicates direction of (+) strand synthesis
    463..618     -  CDS            lacZα (fragment): LacZα fragment of β-galactosidase; lacZ fragment
    626..644     +  promoter       T7 promoter: promoter for bacteriophage T7 RNA polymerase
    653..701     -  misc_feature   MCS (fragment): pBluescript multiple cloning site
    707..1103    +  CDS            BSD (fragment): blasticidin S deaminase; Aspergillus terreus BSD; confers resistance to blasticidin
   1178..1381    +  CDS            mini-AID: minimal degron from the auxin-responsive IAA17 protein of Arabidopsis thaliana (Kubota et al., 2013) acts as an auxin-inducible degron (AID) in the presence of TIR1
   1388..2095    +  CDS            mCherry2: mCherry2 is a basic (constitutively fluorescent) red fluorescent protein published in 2017, derived from Discosoma sp.. It has very low acid sensitivity.
   2114..2155    -  misc_feature   MCS (fragment): pBluescript multiple cloning site
   2168..2186    -  promoter       T3 promoter: promoter for bacteriophage T3 RNA polymerase
   2231..2247    -  protein_bind   lac operator: The lac repressor binds to the lac operator to inhibit transcription in E. coli. This inhibition can be relieved by adding lactose or isopropyl-β-D-thiogalactopyranoside (IPTG). lac repressor encoded by lacI
   2255..2285    -  promoter       lac promoter: promoter for the E. coli lac operon
   2300..2321    -  protein_bind   CAP binding site: CAP binding activates transcription in the presence of cAMP. E. coli catabolite activator protein
   2334..2426    -  CDS            lacI (fragment): lac repressor; lacI; The lac repressor binds to the lac operator to inhibit transcription in E. coli. This inhibition can be relieved by adding lactose or isopropyl-β-D-thiogalactopyranoside (IPTG).
   2609..3197    -  rep_origin     ori: high-copy-number ColE1/pMB1/pBR322/pUC origin of replication
   3368..4228    -  CDS            AmpR: β-lactamase; bla; confers resistance to ampicillin, carbenicillin, and related antibiotics
   4229..4333    -  promoter       AmpR promoter: bla
>Addgene plasmid #121183 | pMK349 (BSD-P2A-mAID-mCherry) | depositor full sequence | sequence record 230629 | pMK349 (BSD-P2A-mAID-mCherry) sequence 4356 bps
CTG
[124 nt withheld, positions 4-127]
C
[91 nt withheld, positions 129-219]
A
[49 nt withheld, positions 221-269]
CCTTTGACGTTGGAGTCCACGTTCTTT
[37 nt withheld, positions 297-333]
ACCCTATCTCGGTCTATTCTTTTGATTTATAAGGGATTTTGCCGATTTCGGCCTATTGGTTAAAAAATGA
GCTGATTTAACAAAAATTTAACGCGAATTTTAACAAAATATTAACGCTTACAATTTCCATTCGCCATTCA
GGCTGCGCAACTGTTGGGAAGGGCGATCGGTGCGGGCCTCTTCGCTATTACGCCAGCTGGCGAAAGGGGG
ATGTGCTGCAAGGCGATTAAGTTGGGTAACGCCAGGGTTTTCCCAGTCACGACGTTGTAAAACGACGGCC
AGTGAGCGCGCGTAATACGACTCACTATAGGGCGAATTGGGTACCGGGCCCCCCCTCGAGGTCGACGGTA
TCGATAAGCTTGATATCGCCACCATGGCCAAGCCTTTGTCTCAAGAAGAATCCACCCTCATTGAAAGAGC
AACGGCTACAATCAACAGCATCCCCATCTCTGAAGACTACAGCGTCGCCAGCGCAGCTCTCTCTAGCGAC
GGCCGCATCTTCACTGGTGTCAATGTATATCATTTTACTGGGGGACCTTGTGCAGAACTCGTGGTGCTGG
GCACTGCTGCTGCTGCGGCAGCTGGCAACCTGACTTGTATCGTCGCGATCGGAAATGAGAACAGGGGCAT
CTTGAGCCCCTGCGGACGGTGCCGACAGGTGCTTCTCGATCTGCATCCTGGGATCAAAGCCATAGTGAAG
GACAGTGATGGACAGCCGACGGCAGTTGGGATTCGTGAATTGCTGCCCTCTGGTTATGTGTGGGAGGGCT
CAGGAAGCGGAGCTACTAACTTCAGCCTGCTGAAGCAGGCTGGAGACGTGGAGGAGAACCCTGGACCTAG
ATCTAAGGAGAAGAGTGCTTGTCCTAAAGATCCAGCCAAACCTCCGGCCAAGGCACAAGTTGTGGGATGG
CCACCGGTGAGATCATACCGGAAGAACGTGATGGTTTCCTGCCAAAAATCAAGCGGTGGCCCGGAGGCGG
CGGCGTTCGTGAAGGTATCAATGGACGGAGCACCGTACTTGAGGAAAATCGATTTGAGGATGTATAAAGC
TAGCATGGTGAGCAAGGGCGAGGAGGATAACATGGCCATCATCAAGGAGTTCATGCGCTTCAAGGTGCAC
ATGGAGGGCTCCGTGAACGGCCACGAGTTCGAGATCGAGGGCGAGGGCGAGGGCCGCCCCTACGAGGGCA
CCCAGACCGCCAAGCTGAAGGTGACCAAGGGTGGCCCCCTGCCCTTCGCCTGGGACATCCTGTCCCCTCA
GTTCATGTACGGCTCCAAGGCCTACGTGAAGCACCCCGCCGACATCCCCGACTACTTGAAGCTGTCCTTC
CCCGAGGGCTTCAATTGGGAGCGCGTGATGAACTTCGAGGACGGCGGCGTGGTGACCGTGACCCAGGACT
CCTCCCTGCAGGACGGCGAGTTCATCTACAAGGTGAAGCTGCGCGGCACCAACTTCCCCTCCGACGGCCC
CGTAATGCAGTGTCGTACCATGGGCTGGGAGGCCTCCACTGAGCGGATGTACCCCGAGGACGGCGCCCTG
AAGGGCGAGATCAAGCAGAGGCTGAAGCTGAAGGACGGCGGCCACTACGACGCTGAGGTCAAGACCACCT
ACAAGGCCAAGAAGCCCGTGCAGCTGCCCGGCGCCTACAACGTCGACATCAAGTTGGACATCCTTTCCCA
CAACGAGGACTACACCATCGTGGAACAGTACGAACGCGCCGAGGGCCGCCACTCCACCGGCGGCATGGAC
GAGCTGTACAAGGGCGCTGGTGCAGGCGCCGGATCCACTAGTTCTAGAGCGGCCGCCACCGCGGTGGAGC
TCCAGCTTTTGTTCCCTTTAGTGAGGGTTAATTGCGCGCTTGGCGTAATCATGGTCATAGCTGTTTCCTG
TGTGAAATTGTTATCCGCTCACAATTCCACACAACATACGAGCCGGAAGCATAAAGTGTAAAGCCTGGGG
TGCCTAATGAGTGAGCTAACTCACATTAATTGCGTTGCGCTCACTGCCCGCTTTCCAGTCGGGAAACCTG
TCGTGCCAGCTGCATTAATGAATCGGCCAACGCGCGGGGAGAGGCGGTTTGCGTATTGGGCGCTCTTCCG
CTTCCTCGCTCACTGACTCGCTGCGCTCGGTCGTTCGGCTGCGGCGAGCGGTATCAGCTCACTCAAAGGC
GGTAATACGGTTATCCACAGAATCAGGGGATAACGCAGGAAAGAACATGTGAGCAAAAGGCCAGCAAAAG
GCCAGGAACCGTAAAAAGGCCGCGTTGCTGGCGTTTTTCCATAGGCTCCGCCCCCCTGACGAGCATCACA
AAAATCGACGCTCAAGTCAGAGGTGGCGAAACCCGACAGGACTATAAAGATACCAGGCGTTTCCCCCTGG
AAGCTCCCTCGTGCGCTCTCCTGTTCCGACCCTGCCGCTTACCGGATACCTGTCCGCCTTTCTCCCTTCG
GGAAGCGTGGCGCTTTCTCATAGCTCACGCTGTAGGTATCTCAGTTCGGTGTAGGTCGTTCGCTCCAAGC
TGGGCTGTGTGCACGAACCCCCCGTTCAGCCCGACCGCTGCGCCTTATCCGGTAACTATCGTCTTGAGTC
CAACCCGGTAAGACACGACTTATCGCCACTGGCAGCAGCCACTGGTAACAGGATTAGCAGAGCGAGGTAT
GTAGGCGGTGCTACAGAGTTCTTGAAGTGGTGGCCTAACTACGGCTACACTAGAAGGACAGTATTTGGTA
TCTGCGCTCTGCTGAAGCCAGTTACCTTCGGAAAAAGAGTTGGTAGCTCTTGATCCGGCAAACAAACCAC
CGCTGGTAGCGGTGGTTTTTTTGTTTGCAAGCAGCAGATTACGCGCAGAAAAAAAGGATCTCAAGAAGAT
CCTTTGATCTTTTCTACGGGGTCTGACGCTCAGTGGAACGAAAACTCACGTTAAGGGATTTTGGTCATGA
GATTATCAAAAAGGATCTTCACCTAGATCCTTTTAAATTAAAAATGAAGTTTTAAATCAATCTAAAGTAT
ATATGAGTAAACTTGGTCTGACAGTTACCAATGCTTAATCAGTGAGGCACCTATCTCAGCGATCTGTCTA
TTTCGTTCATCCATAGTTGCCTGACTCCCCGTCGTGTAGATAACTACGATACGGGAGGGCTTACCATCTG
GCCCCAGTGCTGCAATGATACCGCGAGACCCACGCTCACCGGCTCCAGATTTATCAGCAATAAACCAGCC
AGCCGGAAGGGCCGAGCGCAGAAGTGGTCCTGCAACTTTATCCGCCTCCATCCAGTCTATTAATTGTTGC
CGGGAAGCTAGAGTAAGTAGTTCGCCAGTTAATAGTTTGCGCAACGTTGTTGCCATTGCTACAGGCATCG
TGGTGTCACGCTCGTCGTTTGGTATGGCTTCATTCAGCTCCGGTTCCCAACGATCAAGGCGAGTTACATG
ATCCCCCATGTTGTGCAAAAAAGCGGTTAGCTCCTTCGGTCCTCCGATCGTTGTCAGAAGTAAGTTGGCC
GCAGTGTTATCACTCATGGTTATGGCAGCACTGCATAATTCTCTTACTGTCATGCCATCCGTAAGATGCT
TTTCTGTGACTGGTGAGTACTCAACCAAGTCATTCTGAGAATAGTGTATGCGGCGACCGAGTTGCTCTTG
CCCGGCGTCAATACGGGATAATACCGCGCCACATAGCAGAACTTTAAAAGTGCTCATCATTGGAAAACGT
TCTTCGGGGCGAAAACTCTCAAGGATCTTACCGCTGTTGAGATCCAGTTCGATGTAACCCACTCGTGCAC
CCAACTGATCTTCAGCATCTTTTACTTTCACCAGCGTTTCTGGGTGAGCAAAAACAGGAAGGCAAAATGC
CGCAAAAAAGGGAATAAGGGCGACACGGAAATGTTGAATACTCATACTCTTCCTTTTTCAATATTATTGA
AGCATTTATCAGGGTTATTGTCTCATGAGCGGATACATATTTGAATGTATTTAGAAAAATAAACAAATAG
GGGTTCCGCGCACATTTCCCCGAAAAGTGCCAC
