Features (pLannotate 1.2.2; 16 found; start..end, strand, type, name):
    109..127     +  promoter       T7 promoter: promoter for bacteriophage T7 RNA polymerase
    136..184     -  misc_feature   MCS (fragment): pBluescript multiple cloning site
    190..586     +  CDS            BSD (fragment): blasticidin S deaminase; Aspergillus terreus BSD; confers resistance to blasticidin
    661..864     +  CDS            mini-AID: minimal degron from the auxin-responsive IAA17 protein of Arabidopsis thaliana (Kubota et al., 2013) acts as an auxin-inducible degron (AID) in the presence of TIR1
    871..1578    +  CDS            mCherry2: mCherry2 is a basic (constitutively fluorescent) red fluorescent protein published in 2017, derived from Discosoma sp.. It has very low acid sensitivity.
   1597..1638    -  misc_feature   MCS (fragment): pBluescript multiple cloning site
   1651..1669    -  promoter       T3 promoter: promoter for bacteriophage T3 RNA polymerase
   1714..1730    -  protein_bind   lac operator: The lac repressor binds to the lac operator to inhibit transcription in E. coli. This inhibition can be relieved by adding lactose or isopropyl-β-D-thiogalactopyranoside (IPTG). lac repressor encoded by lacI
   1738..1768    -  promoter       lac promoter: promoter for the E. coli lac operon
   1783..1804    -  protein_bind   CAP binding site: CAP binding activates transcription in the presence of cAMP. E. coli catabolite activator protein
   1817..1909    -  CDS            lacI (fragment): lac repressor; lacI; The lac repressor binds to the lac operator to inhibit transcription in E. coli. This inhibition can be relieved by adding lactose or isopropyl-β-D-thiogalactopyranoside (IPTG).
   2092..2680    -  rep_origin     ori: high-copy-number ColE1/pMB1/pBR322/pUC origin of replication
   2851..3711    -  CDS            AmpR: β-lactamase; bla; confers resistance to ampicillin, carbenicillin, and related antibiotics
   3712..3816    -  promoter       AmpR promoter: bla
   3843..4201    +  rep_origin     f1 ori (sequence partly withheld): f1 bacteriophage origin of replication; arrow indicates direction of (+) strand synthesis
   4303..101     -  CDS            lacZα (fragment) (across the origin): LacZα fragment of β-galactosidase; lacZ fragment
>Addgene plasmid #121183 | pMK349 (BSD-P2A-mAID-mCherry) | addgene full sequence | sequence record 234558 | Addgene NGS Result
CTATTACGCCAGCTGGCGAAAGGGGGATGTGCTGCAAGGCGATTAAGTTGGGTAACGCCAGGGTTTTCCC
AGTCACGACGTTGTAAAACGACGGCCAGTGAGCGCGCGTAATACGACTCACTATAGGGCGAATTGGGTAC
CGGGCCCCCCCTCGAGGTCGACGGTATCGATAAGCTTGATATCGCCACCATGGCCAAGCCTTTGTCTCAA
GAAGAATCCACCCTCATTGAAAGAGCAACGGCTACAATCAACAGCATCCCCATCTCTGAAGACTACAGCG
TCGCCAGCGCAGCTCTCTCTAGCGACGGCCGCATCTTCACTGGTGTCAATGTATATCATTTTACTGGGGG
ACCTTGTGCAGAACTCGTGGTGCTGGGCACTGCTGCTGCTGCGGCAGCTGGCAACCTGACTTGTATCGTC
GCGATCGGAAATGAGAACAGGGGCATCTTGAGCCCCTGCGGACGGTGCCGACAGGTGCTTCTCGATCTGC
ATCCTGGGATCAAAGCCATAGTGAAGGACAGTGATGGACAGCCGACGGCAGTTGGGATTCGTGAATTGCT
GCCCTCTGGTTATGTGTGGGAGGGCTCAGGAAGCGGAGCTACTAACTTCAGCCTGCTGAAGCAGGCTGGA
GACGTGGAGGAGAACCCTGGACCTAGATCTAAGGAGAAGAGTGCTTGTCCTAAAGATCCAGCCAAACCTC
CGGCCAAGGCACAAGTTGTGGGATGGCCACCGGTGAGATCATACCGGAAGAACGTGATGGTTTCCTGCCA
AAAATCAAGCGGTGGCCCGGAGGCGGCGGCGTTCGTGAAGGTATCAATGGACGGAGCACCGTACTTGAGG
AAAATCGATTTGAGGATGTATAAAGCTAGCATGGTGAGCAAGGGCGAGGAGGATAACATGGCCATCATCA
AGGAGTTCATGCGCTTCAAGGTGCACATGGAGGGCTCCGTGAACGGCCACGAGTTCGAGATCGAGGGCGA
GGGCGAGGGCCGCCCCTACGAGGGCACCCAGACCGCCAAGCTGAAGGTGACCAAGGGTGGCCCCCTGCCC
TTCGCCTGGGACATCCTGTCCCCTCAGTTCATGTACGGCTCCAAGGCCTACGTGAAGCACCCCGCCGACA
TCCCCGACTACTTGAAGCTGTCCTTCCCCGAGGGCTTCAATTGGGAGCGCGTGATGAACTTCGAGGACGG
CGGCGTGGTGACCGTGACCCAGGACTCCTCCCTGCAGGACGGCGAGTTCATCTACAAGGTGAAGCTGCGC
GGCACCAACTTCCCCTCCGACGGCCCCGTAATGCAGTGTCGTACCATGGGCTGGGAGGCCTCCACTGAGC
GGATGTACCCCGAGGACGGCGCCCTGAAGGGCGAGATCAAGCAGAGGCTGAAGCTGAAGGACGGCGGCCA
CTACGACGCTGAGGTCAAGACCACCTACAAGGCCAAGAAGCCCGTGCAGCTGCCCGGCGCCTACAACGTC
GACATCAAGTTGGACATCCTTTCCCACAACGAGGACTACACCATCGTGGAACAGTACGAACGCGCCGAGG
GCCGCCACTCCACCGGCGGCATGGACGAGCTGTACAAGGGCGCTGGTGCAGGCGCCGGATCCACTAGTTC
TAGAGCGGCCGCCACCGCGGTGGAGCTCCAGCTTTTGTTCCCTTTAGTGAGGGTTAATTGCGCGCTTGGC
GTAATCATGGTCATAGCTGTTTCCTGTGTGAAATTGTTATCCGCTCACAATTCCACACAACATACGAGCC
GGAAGCATAAAGTGTAAAGCCTGGGGTGCCTAATGAGTGAGCTAACTCACATTAATTGCGTTGCGCTCAC
TGCCCGCTTTCCAGTCGGGAAACCTGTCGTGCCAGCTGCATTAATGAATCGGCCAACGCGCGGGGAGAGG
CGGTTTGCGTATTGGGCGCTCTTCCGCTTCCTCGCTCACTGACTCGCTGCGCTCGGTCGTTCGGCTGCGG
CGAGCGGTATCAGCTCACTCAAAGGCGGTAATACGGTTATCCACAGAATCAGGGGATAACGCAGGAAAGA
ACATGTGAGCAAAAGGCCAGCAAAAGGCCAGGAACCGTAAAAAGGCCGCGTTGCTGGCGTTTTTCCATAG
GCTCCGCCCCCCTGACGAGCATCACAAAAATCGACGCTCAAGTCAGAGGTGGCGAAACCCGACAGGACTA
TAAAGATACCAGGCGTTTCCCCCTGGAAGCTCCCTCGTGCGCTCTCCTGTTCCGACCCTGCCGCTTACCG
GATACCTGTCCGCCTTTCTCCCTTCGGGAAGCGTGGCGCTTTCTCATAGCTCACGCTGTAGGTATCTCAG
TTCGGTGTAGGTCGTTCGCTCCAAGCTGGGCTGTGTGCACGAACCCCCCGTTCAGCCCGACCGCTGCGCC
TTATCCGGTAACTATCGTCTTGAGTCCAACCCGGTAAGACACGACTTATCGCCACTGGCAGCAGCCACTG
GTAACAGGATTAGCAGAGCGAGGTATGTAGGCGGTGCTACAGAGTTCTTGAAGTGGTGGCCTAACTACGG
CTACACTAGAAGAACAGTATTTGGTATCTGCGCTCTGCTGAAGCCAGTTACCTTCGGAAAAAGAGTTGGT
AGCTCTTGATCCGGCAAACAAACCACCGCTGGTAGCGGTGGTTTTTTTGTTTGCAAGCAGCAGATTACGC
GCAGAAAAAAAGGATCTCAAGAAGATCCTTTGATCTTTTCTACGGGGTCTGACGCTCAGTGGAACGAAAA
CTCACGTTAAGGGATTTTGGTCATGAGATTATCAAAAAGGATCTTCACCTAGATCCTTTTAAATTAAAAA
TGAAGTTTTAAATCAATCTAAAGTATATATGAGTAAACTTGGTCTGACAGTTACCAATGCTTAATCAGTG
AGGCACCTATCTCAGCGATCTGTCTATTTCGTTCATCCATAGTTGCCTGACTCCCCGTCGTGTAGATAAC
TACGATACGGGAGGGCTTACCATCTGGCCCCAGTGCTGCAATGATACCGCGAGACCCACGCTCACCGGCT
CCAGATTTATCAGCAATAAACCAGCCAGCCGGAAGGGCCGAGCGCAGAAGTGGTCCTGCAACTTTATCCG
CCTCCATCCAGTCTATTAATTGTTGCCGGGAAGCTAGAGTAAGTAGTTCGCCAGTTAATAGTTTGCGCAA
CGTTGTTGCCATTGCTACAGGCATCGTGGTGTCACGCTCGTCGTTTGGTATGGCTTCATTCAGCTCCGGT
TCCCAACGATCAAGGCGAGTTACATGATCCCCCATGTTGTGCAAAAAAGCGGTTAGCTCCTTCGGTCCTC
CGATCGTTGTCAGAAGTAAGTTGGCCGCAGTGTTATCACTCATGGTTATGGCAGCACTGCATAATTCTCT
TACTGTCATGCCATCCGTAAGATGCTTTTCTGTGACTGGTGAGTACTCAACCAAGTCATTCTGAGAATAG
TGTATGCGGCGACCGAGTTGCTCTTGCCCGGCGTCAATACGGGATAATACCGCGCCACATAGCAGAACTT
TAAAAGTGCTCATCATTGGAAAACGTTCTTCGGGGCGAAAACTCTCAAGGATCTTACCGCTGTTGAGATC
CAGTTCGATGTAACCCACTCGTGCACCCAACTGATCTTCAGCATCTTTTACTTTCACCAGCGTTTCTGGG
TGAGCAAAAACAGGAAGGCAAAATGCCGCAAAAAAGGGAATAAGGGCGACACGGAAATGTTGAATACTCA
TACTCTTCCTTTTTCAATATTATTGAAGCATTTATCAGGGTTATTGTCTCATGAGCGGATACATATTTGA
ATGTATTTAGAAAAATAAACAAATAGGGGTTCCGCGCACATTTCCCCGAAAAGTGCCACCTG
[124 nt withheld, positions 3843-3966]
C
[91 nt withheld, positions 3968-4058]
A
[49 nt withheld, positions 4060-4108]
CCTTTGACGTTGGAGTCCACGTTCTTT
[37 nt withheld, positions 4136-4172]
ACCCTATCTCGGTCTATTCTTTTGATTTATAAGGGATTTTGCCGATTTCGGCCTATTGGTTAAAAAAATG
AGCTGATTTAACAAAAATTTAACGCGAATTTTAACAAAATATTAACGCTTACAATTTCCATTCGCCATTC
AGGCTGCGCAACTGTTGGGAAGGGCGATCGGTGCGGGCCTCTTCG
